Addgene plasmid #208803: pET28a-DONSON-S437A
Purpose: Xenopus laevis His6-Myc-DONSON (S437A)
Depositing lab: Aga Gambus. Depositing organization: University of Birmingham. Publication: The structural mechanism of dimeric DONSON in replicative helicase activation. Cvetkovic MA, Passaretti P, Butryn A, Reynolds-Winczura A, Kingsley G, Skagia A, Fernandez-Cuesta C, Poovathumkadavil D, George R, Chauhan AS, Jhujh SS, Stewart GS, Gambus A, Costa A. Mol Cell. 2023 Nov 16;83(22):4017-4031.e9. doi: 10.1016/j.molcel.2023.09.029. Epub 2023 Oct 10. PubMed 37820732.
Backbone
  Vector backbone: pET28a
  Backbone size w/o insert (bp): 5369
  Total vector size (bp): 7054
  Vector type: Bacterial Expression
Growth in bacteria
  Bacterial resistance: Kanamycin, 50 μg/mL
  Growth temperature: 37°C
  Growth strain: DH5alpha
  Growth instructions: Expression overnight at 18°C
  Copy number: High Copy
Gene/Insert
  Gene/Insert name: DONSON (alt name: Protein downstream neighbor of son homolog)
  Species: X. laevis (frog)
  Insert size (bp): 1791
  Mutation: S437A
  GenBank ID: NM_001095087.1 NP_001088556.1
  Entrez Gene: donson.L (a.k.a. XELAEV_18011478mg, donson)
  Promoter: T7
  Tag / fusion protein: His (N terminal on insert); Myc (N terminal on insert)
  Cloning method: Unknown
  Sequencing primers: 5′ TAATACGACTCACTATAGGG; 3′ GCTAGTTATTGCTCAGCGG
Terms and licenses: Academic/Nonprofit Terms; Industry Terms: Not Available to Industry
How to cite: pET28a-DONSON-S437A was a gift from Aga Gambus (Addgene plasmid # 208803 ; http://n2t.net/addgene:208803 ; RRID:Addgene_208803)
