[The description below was written by a language model from this plasmid's Addgene catalogue record and pLannotate feature annotations shown in this document.]
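Description:
pET28a-DONSON-S437A is a bacterial expression plasmid of about 7.1 kb built on the pET28a backbone for producing recombinant Xenopus laevis DONSON (protein downstream neighbor of son homolog, donson.L) carrying the S437A point mutation. It is selected with kanamycin through an aminoglycoside phosphotransferase gene and replicates from a ColE1/pBR322-type origin. The backbone also carries the bom and rop elements; rop normally moderates copy number, although the catalogue lists the plasmid as high copy. An f1 phage origin is present as well, along with short remnants of tetracycline-resistance sequence that are non-functional backbone leftovers.

The expression cassette follows the usual pET design. A T7 promoter is immediately followed by a lac operator and the strong T7 gene 10 ribosome binding site, and the plasmid-borne lacI gene supplies repressor. Transcription therefore depends on T7 RNA polymerase from the host and is induced with IPTG, and it ends at the T7 terminator. The open reading frame begins with an N-terminal 6xHis tag for metal-affinity purification. According to the catalogue a Myc epitope follows it; the feature table does not annotate this separately, though there is a short unannotated gap between the His tag and the DONSON coding region. The annotation tool labelled the insert by homology to human DONSON, but the record identifies it as the frog gene. A second His-tag sequence lies downstream of the insert as part of the vector, and the record does not say whether it is translated. The construct is used to purify the mutant protein, in the context of work on dimeric DONSON in replicative helicase activation. The record does not state the specific functional rationale for the S437A change.
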