Features (pLannotate 1.2.2; 20 found; start..end, strand, type, name):
      1..429     +  rep_origin     f1 ori (sequence partly withheld): f1 bacteriophage origin of replication; arrow indicates direction of (+) strand synthesis
    482..539     +  promoter       AmpR promoter (fragment): bla
    548..1363    -  CDS            KanR: aminoglycoside phosphotransferase; aph(3')-Ia; confers resistance to kanamycin in bacteria or G418 (Geneticin®) in eukaryotes
   1485..2073    +  rep_origin     ori: high-copy-number ColE1/pMB1/pBR322/pUC origin of replication
   2259..2398    -  misc_feature   bom: basis of mobility region from pBR322
   2500..2691    -  CDS            rop: Rop protein, which maintains plasmids at low copy number; rop
   2708..3088    +  CDS            YPB1_ECOLX: Protein predicted: Swiss-Prot protein existence level 4. From Escherichia coli.
   3160..3451    -  CDS            TcR (fragment): tetracycline efflux protein; tet; confers resistance to tetracycline
   3466..3487    -  protein_bind   CAP binding site: CAP binding activates transcription in the presence of cAMP. E. coli catabolite activator protein
   3500..4582    -  CDS            lacI: lac repressor; lacI; The lac repressor binds to the lac operator to inhibit transcription in E. coli. This inhibition can be relieved by adding lactose or isopropyl-β-D-thiogalactopyranoside (IPTG).
   4583..4660    -  promoter       lacI promoter: lacI
   4668..4947    -  CDS            TcR (fragment): tetracycline efflux protein; tet; confers resistance to tetracycline
   4969..4987    +  promoter       T7 promoter: promoter for bacteriophage T7 RNA polymerase
   4988..5012    +  protein_bind   lac operator: The lac repressor binds to the lac operator to inhibit transcription in E. coli. This inhibition can be relieved by adding lactose or isopropyl-β-D-thiogalactopyranoside (IPTG). lac repressor encoded by lacI
   5027..5049    +  RBS            RBS: efficient ribosome binding site from bacteriophage T7 gene 10 (Olins and Rangwala, 1989)
   5062..5079    +  CDS            7xHis (fragment): 6xHis affinity tag
   5122..6843    +  CDS            DONSON: DONS_HUMAN - Also known as C21orf60. Experimental evidence at protein level: Swiss-Prot protein existence level 1. Replisome component that maintains genome stability by protecting stalled or damaged replication forks. After the induction of replication stress, required for the stabilization of stalled replication forks, the efficient activation of the intra-S-phase and G/2M cell-cycle checkpoints and the maintenance of genome stability. From Homo sapiens (Human).
   6887..6904    +  CDS            9xHis (fragment): 9xHis affinity tag
   6914..6963    +  CDS            SET1 (fragment): solubility-enhancement tag derived from T7 phage gene 10B
   6971..7018    +  terminator     T7 terminator: transcription terminator for bacteriophage T7 RNA polymerase
>Addgene plasmid #208803 | pET28a-DONSON-S437A | addgene full sequence | sequence record 422075 | Addgene NGS Result
[124 nt withheld, positions 1-124]
C
[91 nt withheld, positions 126-216]
A
[49 nt withheld, positions 218-266]
CCTTTGACGTTGGAGTCCACGTTCTTT
[37 nt withheld, positions 294-330]
ACCCTATCTCGGTCTATTCTTTTGATTTATAAGGGATTTTGCCGATTTCGGCCTATTGGTTAAAAAATGA
GCTGATTTAACAAAAATTTAACGCGAATTTTAACAAAATATTAACGCTTACAATTTAGGTGGCACTTTTC
GGGGAAATGTGCGCGGAACCCCTATTTGTTTATTTTTCTAAATACATTCAAATATGTATCCGCTCATGAA
TTAATTCTTAGAAAAACTCATCGAGCATCAAATGAAACTGCAATTTATTCATATCAGGATTATCAATACC
ATATTTTTGAAAAAGCCGTTTCTGTAATGAAGGAGAAAACTCACCGAGGCAGTTCCATAGGATGGCAAGA
TCCTGGTATCGGTCTGCGATTCCGACTCGTCCAACATCAATACAACCTATTAATTTCCCCTCGTCAAAAA
TAAGGTTATCAAGTGAGAAATCACCATGAGTGACGACTGAATCCGGTGAGAATGGCAAAAGTTTATGCAT
TTCTTTCCAGACTTGTTCAACAGGCCAGCCATTACGCTCGTCATCAAAATCACTCGCATCAACCAAACCG
TTATTCATTCGTGATTGCGCCTGAGCGAGACGAAATACGCGATCGCTGTTAAAAGGACAATTACAAACAG
GAATCGAATGCAACCGGCGCAGGAACACTGCCAGCGCATCAACAATATTTTCACCTGAATCAGGATATTC
TTCTAATACCTGGAATGCTGTTTTCCCGGGGATCGCAGTGGTGAGTAACCATGCATCATCAGGAGTACGG
ATAAAATGCTTGATGGTCGGAAGAGGCATAAATTCCGTCAGCCAGTTTAGTCTGACCATCTCATCTGTAA
CATCATTGGCAACGCTACCTTTGCCATGTTTCAGAAACAACTCTGGCGCATCGGGCTTCCCATACAATCG
ATAGATTGTCGCACCTGATTGCCCGACATTATCGCGAGCCCATTTATACCCATATAAATCAGCATCCATG
TTGGAATTTAATCGCGGCCTAGAGCAAGACGTTTCCCGTTGAATATGGCTCATAACACCCCTTGTATTAC
TGTTTATGTAAGCAGACAGTTTTATTGTTCATGACCAAAATCCCTTAACGTGAGTTTTCGTTCCACTGAG
CGTCAGACCCCGTAGAAAAGATCAAAGGATCTTCTTGAGATCCTTTTTTTCTGCGCGTAATCTGCTGCTT
GCAAACAAAAAAACCACCGCTACCAGCGGTGGTTTGTTTGCCGGATCAAGAGCTACCAACTCTTTTTCCG
AAGGTAACTGGCTTCAGCAGAGCGCAGATACCAAATACTGTCCTTCTAGTGTAGCCGTAGTTAGGCCACC
ACTTCAAGAACTCTGTAGCACCGCCTACATACCTCGCTCTGCTAATCCTGTTACCAGTGGCTGCTGCCAG
TGGCGATAAGTCGTGTCTTACCGGGTTGGACTCAAGACGATAGTTACCGGATAAGGCGCAGCGGTCGGGC
TGAACGGGGGGTTCGTGCACACAGCCCAGCTTGGAGCGAACGACCTACACCGAACTGAGATACCTACAGC
GTGAGCTATGAGAAAGCGCCACGCTTCCCGAAGGGAGAAAGGCGGACAGGTATCCGGTAAGCGGCAGGGT
CGGAACAGGAGAGCGCACGAGGGAGCTTCCAGGGGGAAACGCCTGGTATCTTTATAGTCCTGTCGGGTTT
CGCCACCTCTGACTTGAGCGTCGATTTTTGTGATGCTCGTCAGGGGGGCGGAGCCTATGGAAAAACGCCA
GCAACGCGGCCTTTTTACGGTTCCTGGCCTTTTGCTGGCCTTTTGCTCACATGTTCTTTCCTGCGTTATC
CCCTGATTCTGTGGATAACCGTATTACCGCCTTTGAGTGAGCTGATACCGCTCGCCGCAGCCGAACGACC
GAGCGCAGCGAGTCAGTGAGCGAGGAAGCGGAAGAGCGCCTGATGCGGTATTTTCTCCTTACGCATCTGT
GCGGTATTTCACACCGCAATGGTGCACTCTCAGTACAATCTGCTCTGATGCCGCATAGTTAAGCCAGTAT
ACACTCCGCTATCGCTACGTGACTGGGTCATGGCTGCGCCCCGACACCCGCCAACACCCGCTGACGCGCC
CTGACGGGCTTGTCTGCTCCCGGCATCCGCTTACAGACAAGCTGTGACCGTCTCCGGGAGCTGCATGTGT
CAGAGGTTTTCACCGTCATCACCGAAACGCGCGAGGCAGCTGCGGTAAAGCTCATCAGCGTGGTCGTGAA
GCGATTCACAGATGTCTGCCTGTTCATCCGCGTCCAGCTCGTTGAGTTTCTCCAGAAGCGTTAATGTCTG
GCTTCTGATAAAGCGGGCCATGTTAAGGGCGGTTTTTTCCTGTTTGGTCACTGATGCCTCCGTGTAAGGG
GGATTTCTGTTCATGGGGGTAATGATACCGATGAAACGAGAGAGGATGCTCACGATACGGGTTACTGATG
ATGAACATGCCCGGTTACTGGAACGTTGTGAGGGTAAACAACTGGCGGTATGGATGCGGCGGGACCAGAG
AAAAATCACTCAGGGTCAATGCCAGCGCTTCGTTAATACAGATGTAGGTGTTCCACAGGGTAGCCAGCAG
CATCCTGCGATGCAGATCCGGAACATAATGGTGCAGGGCGCTGACTTCCGCGTTTCCAGACTTTACGAAA
CACGGAAACCGAAGACCATTCATGTTGTTGCTCAGGTCGCAGACGTTTTGCAGCAGCAGTCGCTTCACGT
TCGCTCGCGTATCGGTGATTCATTCTGCTAACCAGTAAGGCAACCCCGCCAGCCTAGCCGGGTCCTCAAC
GACAGGAGCACGATCATGCGCACCCGTGGGGCCGCCATGCCGGCGATAATGGCCTGCTTCTCGCCGAAAC
GTTTGGTGGCGGGACCAGTGACGAAGGCTTGAGCGAGGGCGTGCAAGATTCCGAATACCGCAAGCGACAG
GCCGATCATCGTCGCGCTCCAGCGAAAGCGGTCCTCGCCGAAAATGACCCAGAGCGCTGCCGGCACCTGT
CCTACGAGTTGCATGATAAAGAAGACAGTCATAAGTGCGGCGACGATAGTCATGCCCCGCGCCCACCGGA
AGGAGCTGACTGGGTTGAAGGCTCTCAAGGGCATCGGTCGAGATCCCGGTGCCTAATGAGTGAGCTAACT
TACATTAATTGCGTTGCGCTCACTGCCCGCTTTCCAGTCGGGAAACCTGTCGTGCCAGCTGCATTAATGA
ATCGGCCAACGCGCGGGGAGAGGCGGTTTGCGTATTGGGCGCCAGGGTGGTTTTTCTTTTCACCAGTGAG
ACGGGCAACAGCTGATTGCCCTTCACCGCCTGGCCCTGAGAGAGTTGCAGCAAGCGGTCCACGCTGGTTT
GCCCCAGCAGGCGAAAATCCTGTTTGATGGTGGTTAACGGCGGGATATAACATGAGCTGTCTTCGGTATC
GTCGTATCCCACTACCGAGATATCCGCACCAACGCGCAGCCCGGACTCGGTAATGGCGCGCATTGCGCCC
AGCGCCATCTGATCGTTGGCAACCAGCATCGCAGTGGGAACGATGCCCTCATTCAGCATTTGCATGGTTT
GTTGAAAACCGGACATGGCACTCCAGTCGCCTTCCCGTTCCGCTATCGGCTGAATTTGATTGCGAGTGAG
ATATTTATGCCAGCCAGCCAGACGCAGACGCGCCGAGACAGAACTTAATGGGCCCGCTAACAGCGCGATT
TGCTGGTGACCCAATGCGACCAGATGCTCCACGCCCAGTCGCGTACCGTCTTCATGGGAGAAAATAATAC
TGTTGATGGGTGTCTGGTCAGAGACATCAAGAAATAACGCCGGAACATTAGTGCAGGCAGCTTCCACAGC
AATGGCATCCTGGTCATCCAGCGGATAGTTAATGATCAGCCCACTGACGCGTTGCGCGAGAAGATTGTGC
ACCGCCGCTTTACAGGCTTCGACGCCGCTTCGTTCTACCATCGACACCACCACGCTGGCACCCAGTTGAT
CGGCGCGAGATTTAATCGCCGCGACAATTTGCGACGGCGCGTGCAGGGCCAGACTGGAGGTGGCAACGCC
AATCAGCAACGACTGTTTGCCCGCCAGTTGTTGTGCCACGCGGTTGGGAATGTAATTCAGCTCCGCCATC
GCCGCTTCCACTTTTTCCCGCGTTTTCGCAGAAACGTGGCTGGCCTGGTTCACCACGCGGGAAACGGTCT
GATAAGAGACACCGGCATACTCTGCGACATCGTATAACGTTACTGGTTTCACATTCACCACCCTGAATTG
ACTCTCTTCCGGGCGCTATCATGCCATACCGCGAAAGGTTTTGCGCCATTCGATGGTGTCCGGGATCTCG
ACGCTCTCCCTTATGCGACTCCTGCATTAGGAAGCAGCCCAGTAGTAGGTTGAGGCCGTTGAGCACCGCC
GCCGCAAGGAATGGTGCATGCAAGGAGATGGCGCCCAACAGTCCCCCGGCCACGGGGCCTGCCACCATAC
CCACGCCGAAACAAGCGCTCATGAGCCCGAAGTGGCGAGCCCGATCTTCCCCATCGGTGATGTCGGCGAT
ATAGGCGCCAGCAACCGCACCTGTGGCGCCGGTGATGCCGGCCACGATGCGTCCGGCGTAGAGGATCGAG
ATCTCGATCCCGCGAAATTAATACGACTCACTATAGGGGAATTGTGAGCGGATAACAATTCCCCTCTAGA
AATAATTTTGTTTAACTTTAAGAAGGAGATATACCATGGGCCATCACCATCACCATCACGAACAAAAACT
CATCTCAGAAGAGGATCTGGCCGAGCTACTGCCCGGATATTCCCCGAGCTTCAAGAAACCCTCGGAGATT
CTCCGATTAAGTAGACGGAGGAGCAGGAGCGAGGCTTCCAAGACCGGCCTTTCTCCGTTTTCCCCGGGGG
ATGTGATTAAGAGAGTCCCCGGGCTGCGGCCTTTCTCCCCTGGGCCGAACAAGGGAGCCGGTGTAAAGCG
GCGGAACCCATTTGCCAGCCTAGAGAATACGGTGTGTAGTCCTGTCAAGCGCCGAGCGGAGACTGTAGCG
GAATATGGAGCCGCTTCCCTCGAGCCCCGGGCACTTTCAGCTGTGCGGCCCTCCTGCTTGGGACAGGACA
GCCCGGAGCCCCCGCAGTTTAATTCAGTTGAAGATGTGATTTGGGGAGATCCTCTTGCCGCTGATGCCGA
TCCACTTGTAAAGACCGAATCCCCCGAGAAGCCAGCTCCAGCCTGTGAGATACCTAAGGGATCCGTGACT
TTTCCTGCTGACTGGAGTTTAAAGACCCGCTTGCTGTTCACATCGTCTCATTCATTTAGTTGGGCCGATC
ACCTAAAAGCCCAAGAAGAAGCACAAGGCCTAGTAATGCAGTGCCGTGCCACCGCAGTCAATCTGCCGCA
TAGTATTCAGGAGCCAAAGTTATCCACAGACCTACGATGTGCCTTTCAGCAAAGTCTTGTGCACTGGATT
CATCCGTCGCTTCCTTGGGTACAGCTTTTTCCAAGGATTGGGGTAGATCGCAAGATGGCCGGCAAAAACA
CTCCTTGGTCTCAGGATGAATCATTGCAGCAAGTCCTAATGAGTGAATGGGCTCTGAGTTTTACGTCCTT
GTATAATTTACTGAAAGCCAAACTGTGTCCATATTTCTATGTGTGTACGTATCAGTTCACTGTGTTGTTC
CGTGCGGCCGGGCTTGCAGGAAGTGATGTCATTACTGCGGTCATGTCGCCCACAACCAGAGGTTTAAGGG
AAGCCATGAAAAATGAAGGAATCACTTTCTCCCAGCCACTAGTAGAAGATGATACTGGCAAAAAGCAAAA
GAAACCGGAAGCAGCTTCACAAGGAGACATAAATCCTGAGAAAGAAAATGGCACAGCAGAAGCAGATGAG
GCATCGGATGAAAGCGATGAAGATGAAAGCTTCTCTTGGCTAGAAGAGATGGGAGTTGAAGATAAAATTA
AAAAGCCAGATTCAATATCTATTAAACTCCGTAAAGAGAAGAATGAAGTGAAACTAGACCATAAGCCTGA
ATCCGTTGTATTGGTGAAAGGTACAAACACGTTCACTTTACTGAACTTCCTCATAAACTGTAAGGCGATT
GTCGCTGCTGCTGGTCTCCAAGCCGGGCTTCCTCCCACTCTGCTGTCTCCAGTCGCATTCCGAGGAGCAA
CAATGCACGCGCTTAAGGCAAGGAGTGTGAATGTGAAGACTCGGGTGAACTCTGGTTATAAGGATCAGTT
TAGTCTGGAGATAACTGGCCCTATTATGCCCCATTCACTGCACTCTCTGACGATGTTACTTCAGTCTGCG
CAAAGAGGGAGCTTTTCTGCAGGACTCTATACTCATGAGCCAACTGCAGTTTTTAATACTCCCATCCACT
CTCAAGCTGTGAAGGAGATTTCTGCAGATCTGCAAAACTGTGGCCTTCACCCATGTACAGTAGAACAGCT
CACCCAAGTGAATGAACTGGGAAAGCTCTCTCTGCGCCACCTGGAAATGACCGACTACAGGTACACCTGG
AAATAAGAATTCGAGCTCCGTCGACAAGCTTGCGGCCGCACTCGAGCACCACCACCACCACCACTGAGAT
CCGGCTGCTAACAAAGCCCGAAAGGAAGCTGAGTTGGCTGCTGCCACCGCTGAGCAATAACTAGCATAAC
CCCTTGGGGCCTCTAAACGGGTCTTGAGGGGTTTTTTGCTGAAAGGAGGAACTATATCCGGATTGGCGAA
TGGG
